>Addgene plasmid #202763 | HSA1_His | addgene full sequence | sequence record 401682 | Addgene NGS Result
TCCTCCTTTCAGCAAAAAACCCCTCAAGACCCGTTTAGAGGCCCCAAGGGGTTATGCTAGTTATTGCTCA
GCGGTGGCAGCAGCCAACTCAGCTTCCTTTCGGGCTTTGTTAGCAGCCGGATCTCAGTGGTGGTGGTGGT
GGTGCTCGAGCAGCCCCAGTGCTGCCTGGCTTGCGGCAATCAGTTTCTTACCTTCTTCCGCAAAACAGGT
CTCTTTATCGTCCGCCTTGCAGCATTTCTCAACAAAGGCGCTGAAGTCGTCCATGACCGCTTTGAGCTGT
TCTTTAGTAGCTTTGGGTTTATGTTTCACTAACTCCACCAGCGCAGTCTGCTTTTTAATCTGACGTTCTT
CTTCGCTCAACGTGCAGATGTCTGCATGAAAAGTAAAAGTTTCAGCGTTAAACTCTTTTGGCACGTATGT
TTCGTCAACTTCCAGTGCTGAGAAGCATGGACGACGGTTCACAAGGCTCTCGGTACAACATTTCGTGACA
CGGTCTGACACCGGGGTTTTCTCGTGTAACACACAGAGCTGATTCAATACGATGCTCAAGTAGTCTTCGG
CGCAAGGCATCCGCTTGGCCTCAGGGTGCTTACAGCATTTAGAGCCTACTTTACCCAGGTTACGGGCGAC
TTCTACCAGCGTAGGCGTGGAGACTTGCGGCACTTTCTTAGTATAACGAATTAAGAGAGCATTTTGAAAT
TTGTACTCGCCCAGTTGTTCAAACAATTCGCAATTTTGTTTAATAAGATTTTGCGGTTCTTCGATCAACG
GTTTGAACTCGTCGAATACTTTGGAATAGCATTCATGAGGATCAGCAGCGGCGCAGCATTTCTCCAGGGT
CGTCTCATAAGTCTTGGCCAGGCGCAATAACAGCACGACGCTATAGTCGGGATGACGGCGGGCATATTCA
TACAGGAACATACCCAGAAAAACGTCTTTGGCTTCTGCATAGTTCTTGCACACGTCCTTTGACTCAATGA
AATCAGCTGCCAGGCTCGGCAAATCGGCCGGCATCTCATCATTTTCAACTTCAGCAATGCAATGGGATTT
CTCCAGCAAGGGTTTCTCGCAACATTCTTTCAGTTTGGAACTAATTGAATCCTGGTTTTCGCAGATATAT
TTAGCCAGGTCGGCCCGGTCATCCGCGCATTCAAGCAGGTCGCCATGACAGCACTCGGTGTGAACTTTAG
TGAGATCTGTCACCAATTTGCTGACTTCGGCAAATTCCGCCTTCGGGAAACGTTGGCTCAGACGTGCGAC
TGCCCACGCTTTGAAGGCCCGTTCGCCAAACTTCTGGAGAATGGCACATTTATGACGCTGCTTGGCGCTA
GAAGCTTTCCCTTCCTCACGCAGCTCATCAAGTTTCGGCAGCAAACAAGCCGCTTTATCAGCCGCCTGAC
AACATTCCGTAAATGCGGCCTTGTAACGTTTAGCAAAATAGAGCAACTCTGGGGCGTAAAAGTACGGGTG
GCGGCGAGCGATTTCATACAGATACTTTTTCAAAAATGTTTCTTCATTGTCATGAAACGCAGTACACATG
ACATCCGGTTCCGGACGGACGAGGCGCGGCAGGTTCGGGTTGTCGTCTTTGTGCTGTAAGAAACACTCGT
TACGCTCTGGCTCTTGTTTTGCGCAACAGTCCGCCATTTCGCCATAAGTTTCCCGGAGAGTAGCAACAGT
GCACAGTTTGTCACCAAACAGCGTGTGAAGACTTTTGTCGCAATTCTCGGCCGACTCATCAGCCACACAG
GTTTTCGCAAATTCTGTGACTTCATTTACCATCTTAACCAAGTCTTCGAACGGGCATTGTTGGAGATACT
GAGCGAAAGCAATCAACACCAGTGCTTTAAAGTTCTCCTCGCCCAGATCCTTAAAACGATGTGCCACCTC
GCTTTTATGTGCATCCATGGGTATATCTCCTTCTTAAAGTTAAACAAAATTATTTCTAGAGGGGAATTGT
TATCCGCTCACAATTCCCCTATAGTGAGTCGTATTAATTTCGCGGGATCGAGATCGATCTCGATCCTCTA
CGCCGGACGCATCGTGGCCGGCATCACCGGCGCCACAGGTGCGGTTGCTGGCGCCTATATCGCCGACATC
ACCGATGGGGAAGATCGGGCTCGCCACTTCGGGCTCATGAGCGCTTGTTTCGGCGTGGGTATGGTGGCAG
GCCCCGTGGCCGGGGGACTGTTGGGCGCCATCTCCTTGCATGCACCATTCCTTGCGGCGGCGGTGCTCAA
CGGCCTCAACCTACTACTGGGCTGCTTCCTAATGCAGGAGTCGCATAAGGGAGAGCGTCGAGATCCCGGA
CACCATCGAATGGCGCAAAACCTTTCGCGGTATGGCATGATAGCGCCCGGAAGAGAGTCAATTCAGGGTG
GTGAATGTGAAACCAGTAACGTTATACGATGTCGCAGAGTATGCCGGTGTCTCTTATCAGACCGTTTCCC
GCGTGGTGAACCAGGCCAGCCACGTTTCTGCGAAAACGCGGGAAAAAGTGGAAGCGGCGATGGCGGAGCT
GAATTACATTCCCAACCGCGTGGCACAACAACTGGCGGGCAAACAGTCGTTGCTGATTGGCGTTGCCACC
TCCAGTCTGGCCCTGCACGCGCCGTCGCAAATTGTCGCGGCGATTAAATCTCGCGCCGATCAACTGGGTG
CCAGCGTGGTGGTGTCGATGGTAGAACGAAGCGGCGTCGAAGCCTGTAAAGCGGCGGTGCACAATCTTCT
CGCGCAACGCGTCAGTGGGCTGATCATTAACTATCCGCTGGATGACCAGGATGCCATTGCTGTGGAAGCT
GCCTGCACTAATGTTCCGGCGTTATTTCTTGATGTCTCTGACCAGACACCCATCAACAGTATTATTTTCT
CCCATGAAGACGGTACGCGACTGGGCGTGGAGCATCTGGTCGCATTGGGTCACCAGCAAATCGCGCTGTT
AGCGGGCCCATTAAGTTCTGTCTCGGCGCGTCTGCGTCTGGCTGGCTGGCATAAATATCTCACTCGCAAT
CAAATTCAGCCGATAGCGGAACGGGAAGGCGACTGGAGTGCCATGTCCGGTTTTCAACAAACCATGCAAA
TGCTGAATGAGGGCATCGTTCCCACTGCGATGCTGGTTGCCAACGATCAGATGGCGCTGGGCGCAATGCG
CGCCATTACCGAGTCCGGGCTGCGCGTTGGTGCGGACATCTCGGTAGTGGGATACGACGATACCGAAGAC
AGCTCATGTTATATCCCGCCGTTAACCACCATCAAACAGGATTTTCGCCTGCTGGGGCAAACCAGCGTGG
ACCGCTTGCTGCAACTCTCTCAGGGCCAGGCGGTGAAGGGCAATCAGCTGTTGCCCGTCTCACTGGTGAA
AAGAAAAACCACCCTGGCGCCCAATACGCAAACCGCCTCTCCCCGCGCGTTGGCCGATTCATTAATGCAG
CTGGCACGACAGGTTTCCCGACTGGAAAGCGGGCAGTGAGCGCAACGCAATTAATGTAAGTTAGCTCACT
CATTAGGCACCGGGATCTCGACCGATGCCCTTGAGAGCCTTCAACCCAGTCAGCTCCTTCCGGTGGGCGC
GGGGCATGACTATCGTCGCCGCACTTATGACTGTCTTCTTTATCATGCAACTCGTAGGACAGGTGCCGGC
AGCGCTCTGGGTCATTTTCGGCGAGGACCGCTTTCGCTGGAGCGCGACGATGATCGGCCTGTCGCTTGCG
GTATTCGGAATCTTGCACGCCCTCGCTCAAGCCTTCGTCACTGGTCCCGCCACCAAACGTTTCGGCGAGA
AGCAGGCCATTATCGCCGGCATGGCGGCCCCACGGGTGCGCATGATCGTGCTCCTGTCGTTGAGGACCCG
GCTAGGCTGGCGGGGTTGCCTTACTGGTTAGCAGAATGAATCACCGATACGCGAGCGAACGTGAAGCGAC
TGCTGCTGCAAAACGTCTGCGACCTGAGCAACAACATGAATGGTCTTCGGTTTCCGTGTTTCGTAAAGTC
TGGAAACGCGGAAGTCAGCGCCCTGCACCATTATGTTCCGGATCTGCATCGCAGGATGCTGCTGGCTACC
CTGTGGAACACCTACATCTGTATTAACGAAGCGCTGGCATTGACCCTGAGTGATTTTTCTCTGGTCCCGC
CGCATCCATACCGCCAGTTGTTTACCCTCACAACGTTCCAGTAACCGGGCATGTTCATCATCAGTAACCC
GTATCGTGAGCATCCTCTCTCGTTTCATCGGTATCATTACCCCCATGAACAGAAATCCCCCTTACACGGA
GGCATCAGTGACCAAACAGGAAAAAACCGCCCTTAACATGGCCCGCTTTATCAGAAGCCAGACATTAACG
CTTCTGGAGAAACTCAACGAGCTGGACGCGGATGAACAGGCAGACATCTGTGAATCGCTTCACGACCACG
CTGATGAGCTTTACCGCAGCTGCCTCGCGCGTTTCGGTGATGACGGTGAAAACCTCTGACACATGCAGCT
CCCGGAGACGGTCACAGCTTGTCTGTAAGCGGATGCCGGGAGCAGACAAGCCCGTCAGGGCGCGTCAGCG
GGTGTTGGCGGGTGTCGGGGCGCAGCCATGACCCAGTCACGTAGCGATAGCGGAGTGTATACTGGCTTAA
CTATGCGGCATCAGAGCAGATTGTACTGAGAGTGCACCATTGCGGTGTGAAATACCGCACAGATGCGTAA
GGAGAAAATACCGCATCAGGCGCTCTTCCGCTTCCTCGCTCACTGACTCGCTGCGCTCGGTCGTTCGGCT
GCGGCGAGCGGTATCAGCTCACTCAAAGGCGGTAATACGGTTATCCACAGAATCAGGGGATAACGCAGGA
AAGAACATGTGAGCAAAAGGCCAGCAAAAGGCCAGGAACCGTAAAAAGGCCGCGTTGCTGGCGTTTTTCC
ATAGGCTCCGCCCCCCTGACGAGCATCACAAAAATCGACGCTCAAGTCAGAGGTGGCGAAACCCGACAGG
ACTATAAAGATACCAGGCGTTTCCCCCTGGAAGCTCCCTCGTGCGCTCTCCTGTTCCGACCCTGCCGCTT
ACCGGATACCTGTCCGCCTTTCTCCCTTCGGGAAGCGTGGCGCTTTCTCATAGCTCACGCTGTAGGTATC
TCAGTTCGGTGTAGGTCGTTCGCTCCAAGCTGGGCTGTGTGCACGAACCCCCCGTTCAGCCCGACCGCTG
CGCCTTATCCGGTAACTATCGTCTTGAGTCCAACCCGGTAAGACACGACTTATCGCCACTGGCAGCAGCC
ACTGGTAACAGGATTAGCAGAGCGAGGTATGTAGGCGGTGCTACAGAGTTCTTGAAGTGGTGGCCTAACT
ACGGCTACACTAGAAGGACAGTATTTGGTATCTGCGCTCTGCTGAAGCCAGTTACCTTCGGAAAAAGAGT
TGGTAGCTCTTGATCCGGCAAACAAACCACCGCTGGTAGCGGTGGTTTTTTTGTTTGCAAGCAGCAGATT
ACGCGCAGAAAAAAAGGATCTCAAGAAGATCCTTTGATCTTTTCTACGGGGTCTGACGCTCAGTGGAACG
AAAACTCACGTTAAGGGATTTTGGTCATGAACAATAAAACTGTCTGCTTACATAAACAGTAATACAAGGG
GTGTTATGAGCCATATTCAACGGGAAACGTCTTGCTCTAGGCCGCGATTAAATTCCAACATGGATGCTGA
TTTATATGGGTATAAATGGGCTCGCGATAATGTCGGGCAATCAGGTGCGACAATCTATCGATTGTATGGG
AAGCCCGATGCGCCAGAGTTGTTTCTGAAACATGGCAAAGGTAGCGTTGCCAATGATGTTACAGATGAGA
TGGTCAGACTAAACTGGCTGACGGAATTTATGCCTCTTCCGACCATCAAGCATTTTATCCGTACTCCTGA
TGATGCATGGTTACTCACCACTGCGATCCCCGGGAAAACAGCATTCCAGGTATTAGAAGAATATCCTGAT
TCAGGTGAAAATATTGTTGATGCGCTGGCAGTGTTCCTGCGCCGGTTGCATTCGATTCCTGTTTGTAATT
GTCCTTTTAACAGCGATCGCGTATTTCGTCTCGCTCAGGCGCAATCACGAATGAATAACGGTTTGGTTGA
TGCGAGTGATTTTGATGACGAGCGTAATGGCTGGCCTGTTGAACAAGTCTGGAAAGAAATGCATAAACTT
TTGCCATTCTCACCGGATTCAGTCGTCACTCATGGTGATTTCTCACTTGATAACCTTATTTTTGACGAGG
GGAAATTAATAGGTTGTATTGATGTTGGACGAGTCGGAATCGCAGACCGATACCAGGATCTTGCCATCCT
ATGGAACTGCCTCGGTGAGTTTTCTCCTTCATTACAGAAACGGCTTTTTCAAAAATATGGTATTGATAAT
CCTGATATGAATAAATTGCAGTTTCATTTGATGCTCGATGAGTTTTTCTAAGAATTAATTCATGAGCGGA
TACATATTTGAATGTATTTAGAAAAATAAACAAATAGGGGTTCCGCGCACATTTCCCCGAAAAGTGCCAC
CTAAATTGTAAGCGTTAATATTTTGTTAAAATTCGCGTTAAATTTTTGTTAAATCAGCTCATTTTTTAAC
CAATAGGCCGAAATCGGCAAAATCCCTTATAAATCAAAAGAATAGACCGAGATAGGGT
[37 nt withheld, positions 6639-6675]
AAAGAACGTGGACTCCAACGTCAAAGG
[49 nt withheld, positions 6703-6751]
T
[91 nt withheld, positions 6753-6843]
G
[124 nt withheld, positions 6845-6968]
CCCATTCGCCAATCCGGATATAGT
Features (pLannotate 1.2.2; 19 found; start..end, strand, type, name):
     13..60      -  terminator     T7 terminator: transcription terminator for bacteriophage T7 RNA polymerase
     68..117     -  CDS            SET1 (fragment): solubility-enhancement tag derived from T7 phage gene 10B
    127..144     -  CDS            9xHis (fragment): 9xHis affinity tag
    151..1905    -  CDS            ALB: ALBU_HUMAN - Experimental evidence at protein level: Swiss-Prot protein existence level 1. Binds water, Ca(2+), Na(+), K(+), fatty acids, hormones, bilirubin and drugs (Probable). Its main function is the regulation of the colloidal osmotic pressure of blood (Probable). Major zinc transporter in plasma, typically binds about 80% of all plasma zinc (PubMed:19021548). Major calcium and magnesium transporter in plasma, binds approximately 45% of circulating calcium and magnesium in plasma (By similarity). Potentially has more than two calcium-binding sites and might additionally bind calcium in a
   1916..1938    -  RBS            RBS: efficient ribosome binding site from bacteriophage T7 gene 10 (Olins and Rangwala, 1989)
   1953..1977    -  protein_bind   lac operator: The lac repressor binds to the lac operator to inhibit transcription in E. coli. This inhibition can be relieved by adding lactose or isopropyl-β-D-thiogalactopyranoside (IPTG). lac repressor encoded by lacI
   1978..1996    -  promoter       T7 promoter: promoter for bacteriophage T7 RNA polymerase
   2022..2301    +  CDS            TcR (fragment): tetracycline efflux protein; tet; confers resistance to tetracycline
   2309..2386    +  promoter       lacI promoter: lacI
   2387..3469    +  CDS            lacI: lac repressor; lacI; The lac repressor binds to the lac operator to inhibit transcription in E. coli. This inhibition can be relieved by adding lactose or isopropyl-β-D-thiogalactopyranoside (IPTG).
   3482..3503    +  protein_bind   CAP binding site: CAP binding activates transcription in the presence of cAMP. E. coli catabolite activator protein
   3518..3809    +  CDS            TcR (fragment): tetracycline efflux protein; tet; confers resistance to tetracycline
   3881..4261    -  CDS            YPB1_ECOLX: Protein predicted: Swiss-Prot protein existence level 4. From Escherichia coli.
   4278..4469    +  CDS            rop: Rop protein, which maintains plasmids at low copy number; rop
   4571..4710    +  misc_feature   bom: basis of mobility region from pBR322
   4896..5484    -  rep_origin     ori: high-copy-number ColE1/pMB1/pBR322/pUC origin of replication
   5606..6421    +  CDS            KanR: aminoglycoside phosphotransferase; aph(3')-Ia; confers resistance to kanamycin in bacteria or G418 (Geneticin®) in eukaryotes
   6430..6487    -  promoter       AmpR promoter (fragment): bla
   6540..6968    -  rep_origin     f1 ori (sequence partly withheld): f1 bacteriophage origin of replication; arrow indicates direction of (+) strand synthesis
