[The description below was written by a language model from this plasmid's Addgene catalogue record and pLannotate feature annotations shown in this document.]
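Description:
HSA1_His is a bacterial expression plasmid built on the pET29b backbone, carrying HSA1, a synthetic, computationally designed variant of human serum albumin intended for production in E. coli. The catalogue lists a total size of about 7 kb with an insert of roughly 1.76 kb, and the sequenced record is consistent with this. The annotation software recognises the coding region as human albumin by similarity. The insert was cloned between NcoI and XhoI, and the backbone's NdeI site was changed to NcoI to accommodate this. The open reading frame runs directly into the backbone-encoded C-terminal 6xHis tag, which allows purification by immobilised metal affinity chromatography.

Expression follows the standard pET arrangement. A T7 promoter with an adjacent lac operator sits upstream of the phage T7 gene 10 ribosome binding site, and a T7 terminator closes the transcription unit. The plasmid also carries lacI under its own promoter, so the cassette stays repressed until it is induced with IPTG in a host that supplies T7 RNA polymerase. Propagation relies on the pBR322-type ColE1 origin together with rop, which restrains copy number, and the bom mobility region. Selection is by kanamycin through the aph(3')-Ia gene. An f1 origin is present for single-stranded DNA production. The short tetracycline-resistance fragments, the partial AmpR promoter and the small "SET1" hit near the terminator appear to be backbone remnants or similarity matches rather than functional parts. The associated work concerns stabilised mammalian serum albumins designed for bacterial expression, so the plasmid is suited to recombinant production and purification of this albumin design.
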