Addgene plasmid #202763: HSA1_His
Purpose: human serum albumin design HSA1, in pET29b with C-terminal 6His-tag
Depositing lab: Sarel Fleishman. Depositing organization: Weizmann Institute of Science. Publication: Stable Mammalian Serum Albumins Designed for Bacterial Expression. Khersonsky O, Goldsmith M, Zaretsky I, Hamer-Rogotner S, Dym O, Unger T, Yona M, Fridmann-Sirkis Y, Fleishman SJ. J Mol Biol. 2023 Sep 1;435(17):168191. doi: 10.1016/j.jmb.2023.168191. Epub 2023 Jun 28. PubMed 37385581.
Backbone
  Vector backbone: pET29b
  Total vector size (bp): 6996
  Modifications to backbone: NdeI restriction site was changed to NcoI
  Vector type: Bacterial Expression
Growth in bacteria
  Bacterial resistance: Kanamycin, 50 μg/mL
  Growth temperature: 37°C
  Growth strain: DH5alpha
  Copy number: Unknown
Gene/Insert
  Gene/Insert name: HSA1
  Species: Synthetic
  Insert size (bp): 1764
  Promoter: T7
  Tag / fusion protein: His tag (C terminal on backbone)
  Cloning method: Restriction Enzyme; 5′ cloning site NcoI (unknown if destroyed); 3′ cloning site XhoI (unknown if destroyed)
  Sequencing primers: 5′ T7 promoter; 3′ T7 terminator
Terms and licenses: Academic/Nonprofit Terms; Industry Terms: Not Available to Industry
How to cite: HSA1_His was a gift from Sarel Fleishman (Addgene plasmid # 202763 ; http://n2t.net/addgene:202763 ; RRID:Addgene_202763)
